>Addgene plasmid #185806 | pEGFP-NDUFS6-mVenus | addgene full sequence | sequence record 373969 | Addgene NGS Result
GGAATCGAAATCTCGTGATGGCAGGTTGGGCGTCGCTTGGTCGGTCATTTCGAACCCCAGAGTCCCGCTC
AGAAGAACTCGTCAAGAAGGCGATAGAAGGCGATGCGCTGCGAATCGGGAGCGGCGATACCGTAAAGCAC
GAGGAAGCGGTCAGCCCATTCGCCGCCAAGCTCTTCAGCAATATCACGGGTAGCCAACGCTATGTCCTGA
TAGCGGTCCGCCACACCCAGCCGGCCACAGTCGATGAATCCAGAAAAGCGGCCATTTTCCACCATGATAT
TCGGCAAGCAGGCATCGCCATGGGTCACGACGAGATCCTCGCCGTCGGGCATGCTCGCCTTGAGCCTGGC
GAACAGTTCGGCTGGCGCGAGCCCCTGATGCTCTTCGTCCAGATCATCCTGATCGACAAGACCGGCTTCC
ATCCGAGTACGTGCTCGCTCGATGCGATGTTTCGCTTGGTGGTCGAATGGGCAGGTAGCCGGATCAAGCG
TATGCAGCCGCCGCATTGCATCAGCCATGATGGATACTTTCTCGGCAGGAGCAAGGTGAGATGACAGGAG
ATCCTGCCCCGGCACTTCGCCCAATAGCAGCCAGTCCCTTCCCGCTTCAGTGACAACGTCGAGCACAGCT
GCGCAAGGAACGCCCGTCGTGGCCAGCCACGATAGCCGCGCTGCCTCGTCTTGCAGTTCATTCAGGGCAC
CGGACAGGTCGGTCTTGACAAAAAGAACCGGGCGCCCCTGCGCTGACAGCCGGAACACGGCGGCATCAGA
GCAGCCGATTGTCTGTTGTGCCCAGTCATAGCCGAATAGCCTCTCCACCCAAGCGGCCGGAGAACCTGCG
TGCAATCCATCTTGTTCAATCATGCGAAACGATCCTCATCCTGTCTCTTGATCGATCTTTGCAAAAGCCT
AGGCCTCCAAAAAAGCCTCCTCACTACTTCTGGAATAGCTCAGAGGCCGAGGCGGCCTCGGCCTCTGCAT
AAATAAAAAAAATTAGTCAGCCATGGGGCGGAGAATGGGCGGAACTGGGCGGAGTTAGGGGCGGGATGGG
CGGAGTTAGGGGCGGGACTATGGTTGCTGACTAATTGAGATGCATGCTTTGCATACTTCTGCCTGCTGGG
GAGCCTGGGGACTTTCCACACCTGGTTGCTGACTAATTGAGATGCATGCTTTGCATACTTCTGCCTGCTG
GGGAGCCTGGGGACTTTCCACACCCTAACTGACACACATTCCACAGCTGGTTCTTTCCGCCTCAGGACTC
TTCCTTTTTCAATATTATTGAAGCATTTATCAGGGTTATTGTCTCATGAGCGGATACATATTTGAATGTA
TTTAGAAAAATAAACAAATAGGGGTTCCGCGCACATTTCCCCGAAAAGTGCCACCTG
[124 nt withheld, positions 1388-1511]
C
[91 nt withheld, positions 1513-1603]
A
[49 nt withheld, positions 1605-1653]
CCTTTGACGTTGGAGTCCACGTTCTTT
[37 nt withheld, positions 1681-1717]
ACCCTATCTCGGTCTATTCTTTTGATTTATAAGGGATTTTGCCGATTTCGGCCTATTGGTTAAAAAATGA
GCTGATTTAACAAAAATTTAACGCGAATTTTAACAAAATATTAACGCTTACAATTTACGCGTTAAGATAC
ATTGATGAGTTTGGACAAACCACAACTAGAATGCAGTGAAAAAAATGCTTTATTTGTGAAATTTGTGATG
CTATTGCTTTATTTGTAACCATTATAAGCTGCAATAAACAAGTTAACAACAACAATTGCATTCATTTTAT
GTTTCAGGTTCAGGGGGAGGTGTGGGAGGTTTTTTAAAGCAAGTAAAACCTCTACAAATGTGGTATGGCT
GATTATGATCAGTTATCTAGATCCGGTGGATCCCTTGTACAGCTCGTCCATGCCGAGAGTGATCCCGGCG
GCGGTCACGAACTCCAGCAGGACCATGTGATCGCGCTTCTCGTTGGGGTCTTTGCTCAGCTTGGACTGGT
AGCTCAGGTAGTGGTTGTCGGGCAGCAGCACGGGGCCGTCGCCGATGGGGGTGTTCTGCTGGTAGTGGTC
GGCGAGCTGCACGCCGCCGTCCTCGATGTTGTGGCGGATCTTGAAGTTGGCCTTGATGCCGTTCTTCTGC
TTGTCGGCGGTGATATAGACGTTGTGGCTGTTGTAGTTGTACTCCAGCTTGTGCCCCAGGATGTTGCCGT
CCTCCTTGAAGTCGATGCCCTTCAGCTCGATGCGGTTCACCAGGGTGTCGCCCTCGAACTTCACCTCGGC
GCGGGTCTTGTAGTTGCCGTCGTCCTTGAAGAAGATGGTGCGCTCCTGGACGTAGCCTTCGGGCATGGCG
GACTTGAAGAAGTCGTGCTGCTTCATGTGGTCGGGGTAGCGGGCGAAGCACTGCAGGCCGTAGCCGAGGG
TGGTCACGAGGGTGGGCCAGGGCACGGGCAGCTTGCCGGTGGTGCAGATGAGCTTCAGGGTCAGCTTGCC
GTAGGTGGCATCGCCCTCGCCCTCGCCGGACACGCTGAACTTGTGGCCGTTTACGTCGCCGTCCAGCTCG
ACCAGGATGGGCACCACCCCGGTGAACAGCTCCTCGCCCTTGCTGGTACCGTCGACTGCAGAATTTGATA
TCCCACCAATGTTTAA
[288 nt withheld, positions 2854-3141]
GAAACACCTGGCGCCCAGGGGCAGGCTCCGCGCCGCCTCGCCACACCGGTTCAGCAGCCGGCAGAAGGTC
ATCGCCGCCGCCATGGTGGCTCTAGAGTCGGCGGATCTGACGGTTCACTAAACCAGCTCTGCTTATATAG
ACCTCCCACCGTACACGCCTACCGCCCATTTGCGTCAATGGGGCGGAGTTGTTACGACATTTTGGAAAGT
CCCGTTGATTTTGGTGCCAAAACAAACTCCCATTGACGTCAATGGGGTGGAGACTTGGAAATCCCCGTGA
GTCAAACCGCTATCCACGCCCATTGATGTACTGCCAAAACCGCATCACCATGGTAATAGCGATGACTAAT
ACGTAGATGTACTGCCAAGTAGGAAAGTCCCATAAGGTCATGTACTGGGCATAATGCCAGGCGGGCCATT
TACCGTCATTGACGTCAATAGGGGGCGTACTTGGCATATGATACACTTGATGTACTGCCAAGTGGGCAGT
TTACCGTAAATACTCCACCCATTGACGTCAATGGAAAGTCCCTATTGGCGTTACTATGGGAACATACGTC
ATTATTGACGTCAATGGGCGGGGGTCGTTGGGCGGTCAGCCAGGCGGGCCATTTACCGTAAGTTATGTAA
CGCGGAACTCCATATATGGGCTATGAACTAATGACCCCGTAATTGATTACTATTAATAACTAATGCATGG
CGGTAATACGGTTATCCACAGAATCAGGGGATAACGCAGGAAAGAACATGTGAGCAAAAGGCCAGCAAAA
GGCCAGGAACCGTAAAAAGGCCGCGTTGCTGGCGTTTTTCCATAGGCTCCGCCCCCCTGACGAGCATCAC
AAAAATCGACGCTCAAGTCAGAGGTGGCGAAACCCGACAGGACTATAAAGATACCAGGCGTTTCCCCCTG
GAAGCTCCCTCGTGCGCTCTCCTGTTCCGACCCTGCCGCTTACCGGATACCTGTCCGCCTTTCTCCCTTC
GGGAAGCGTGGCGCTTTCTCATAGCTCACGCTGTAGGTATCTCAGTTCGGTGTAGGTCGTTCGCTCCAAG
CTGGGCTGTGTGCACGAACCCCCCGTTCAGCCCGACCGCTGCGCCTTATCCGGTAACTATCGTCTTGAGT
CCAACCCGGTAAGACACGACTTATCGCCACTGGCAGCAGCCACTGGTAACAGGATTAGCAGAGCGAGGTA
TGTAGGCGGTGCTACAGAGTTCTTGAAGTGGTGGCCTAACTACGGCTACACTAGAAGAACAGTATTTGGT
ATCTGCGCTCTGCTGAAGCCAGTTACCTTCGGAAAAAGAGTTGGTAGCTCTTGATCCGGCAAACAAACCA
CCGCTGGTAGCGGTGGTTTTTTTGTTTGCAAGCAGCAGATTACGCGCAGAAAAAAAGGATCTCAAGAAGA
TCCTTTGATCTTTTCTACGGGGTCTGACGCTCAGTGGAACGAAAACTCACGTTAAGGGATTTTGGTCATG
AGATTATCAAAAAGGATCTTCACCTAGATCCTTTTAAATTAAAAATGAAGTTTTAAATCAATCTAAAGTA
TATATGAGTAACCTGAGGCTATGGCAGGGCCTGCCGCCCCGACGTTGGCTGCGAGCCCTGGGCCTTCACC
CGAACTTGGGGGGTGGGGTGGGGAAAAGGAAGAAACGCGGGCGTATTGGCCCCAATGGGGTCTCGGTGGG
GTATCGACAGAGTGCCAGCCCTGGGACCGAACCCCGCGTTTATGAACAAACGACCCAACACCGTGCGTTT
TATTCTGTCTTTTTATTGCCGTCATAGCGCGGGTTCCTTCCGGTATTGTCTCCTTCCGTGTTTCAGTTAG
CCTCCCCCTAGGGTGGGCGAAGAACTCCAGCATGAGATCCCCGCGCTGGAGGATCATCCAGCCGGCGTCC
CGGAAAACGATTCCGAAGCCCAACCTTTCATAGAAGGCGGCGGT
Features (pLannotate 1.2.2; 15 found; start..end, strand, type, name):
     69..863     -  CDS            NeoR/KanR: aminoglycoside phosphotransferase from Tn5; aph(3')-II (or nptII); confers resistance to neomycin, kanamycin, and G418 (Geneticin®)
    898..1255    -  promoter       SV40 promoter: SV40 enhancer and early promoter
   1257..1361    -  promoter       AmpR promoter: bla
   1388..1816    +  rep_origin     f1 ori (sequence partly withheld): f1 bacteriophage origin of replication; arrow indicates direction of (+) strand synthesis
   1850..1971    -  polyA_signal   SV40 poly(A) signal: SV40 polyadenylation signal
   1994..2078    -  CDS            large T antigen (fragment): large T antigen from SV40 (simian virus 40)
   2101..2811    -  CDS            mVenus: mVenus is a basic (constitutively fluorescent) yellow fluorescent protein published in 2006, derived from Aequorea victoria. It is reported to be a rapidly-maturing monomer with moderate acid sensitivity.
   2812..2832    -  misc_feature   MCS (fragment): multiple cloning site
   2854..3225    -  CDS            NDUFS6 (sequence partly withheld): NDUS6_HUMAN - Experimental evidence at protein level: Swiss-Prot protein existence level 1. Accessory subunit of the mitochondrial membrane respiratory chain NADH dehydrogenase (Complex I), that is believed not to be involved in catalysis. Complex I functions in the transfer of electrons from NADH to the respiratory chain. The immediate electron acceptor for the enzyme is believed to be ubiquinone. From Homo sapiens (Human).
   3266..3469    -  promoter       CMV promoter: human cytomegalovirus (CMV) immediate early promoter
   3470..3773    -  enhancer       CMV enhancer: human cytomegalovirus immediate early enhancer
   3948..4536    -  rep_origin     ori: high-copy-number ColE1/pMB1/pBR322/pUC origin of replication
   4758..4774    +  polyA_signal   bGH poly(A) signal (fragment): bovine growth hormone polyadenylation signal
   4865..4912    -  polyA_signal   HSV TK poly(A) signal: herpes simplex virus thymidine kinase polyadenylation signal (Cole and Stacy, 1985)
   4971..48      -  CDS            ble (fragment) (across the origin): BLE_KLEPN - Experimental evidence at protein level: Swiss-Prot protein existence level 1. Binding protein with a strong affinity to the bleomycin family of antibiotics. Binds to CL990; an antimitotic-antibiotic compound. From Klebsiella pneumoniae.
