[The description below was written by a language model from this plasmid's Addgene catalogue record and pLannotate feature annotations shown in this document.]
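Description:
pEGFP-NDUFS6-mVenus is a 5,075 bp mammalian expression plasmid built on the pEGFP-C1 backbone by Gibson cloning. It is propagated in E. coli at high copy from a ColE1/pUC-type origin and also carries an f1 phage origin. A single Tn5 aminoglycoside phosphotransferase gene (NeoR/KanR) serves both hosts. The bacterial bla (AmpR) promoter drives it for kanamycin selection, and the SV40 enhancer/early promoter drives it for G418 selection of transfected mammalian cells, with an HSV TK polyadenylation signal downstream. The short matches annotated as ble, bGH poly(A) and SV40 large T antigen are fragments, most likely backbone remnants or partial homology hits rather than functional parts.

The payload is human NDUFS6, an accessory subunit of mitochondrial respiratory chain Complex I (NADH dehydrogenase) that is not thought to take part in catalysis. It is expressed from the CMV immediate-early enhancer and promoter and terminated by the SV40 poly(A) signal. The NDUFS6 coding sequence is followed by a short stretch that includes residual multiple cloning site sequence, and then by mVenus, a monomeric, rapidly maturing yellow fluorescent protein. This places the tag at the C terminus and leaves the N terminus free. Despite the plasmid name, the feature table shows no EGFP, so the original reporter appears to have been replaced by the NDUFS6-mVenus fusion; the recorded 1,146 bp insert size is consistent with both coding sequences together.

The construct suits transient or G418-selected expression of fluorescently tagged NDUFS6 in mammalian cells. The associated work concerned mitochondrial calcium uniporter stability during Complex I impairment, but the record does not state the specific assays used.
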