Addgene plasmid #185806: pEGFP-NDUFS6-mVenus
Purpose: NDUFS6 Complex I sub-unit with C-terminus mVenus tag
Depositing lab: Dipayan Chaudhuri. Publication: Mitochondrial calcium uniporter stabilization preserves energetic homeostasis during Complex I impairment. Balderas E, Eberhardt DR, Lee S, Pleinis JM, Sommakia S, Balynas AM, Yin X, Parker MC, Maguire CT, Cho S, Szulik MW, Bakhtina A, Bia RD, Friederich MW, Locke TM, Van Hove JLK, Drakos SG, Sancak Y, Tristani-Firouzi M, Franklin S, Rodan AR, Chaudhuri D. Nat Commun. 2022 May 19;13(1):2769. doi: 10.1038/s41467-022-30236-4. PubMed 35589699.
Backbone
  Vector backbone: pEGFP-C1
  Backbone size w/o insert (bp): 3929
  Total vector size (bp): 5075
  Vector type: Mammalian Expression
  Selectable markers: Neomycin (select with G418)
Growth in bacteria
  Bacterial resistance: Kanamycin, 50 μg/mL
  Growth temperature: 37°C
  Growth strain: NEB Stable
  Copy number: High Copy
Gene/Insert
  Gene/Insert name: NDUFS6
  Species: H. sapiens (human)
  Insert size (bp): 1146
  Entrez Gene: NDUFS6 (a.k.a. CI-13kA, CI13KDA, CI-13kD-A)
  Promoter: CMV
  Tag / fusion protein: mVenus (C terminal on insert)
  Cloning method: Gibson Cloning
  Sequencing primers: 5′ CMV-F
Terms and licenses: Academic/Nonprofit Terms; Industry Terms: Not Available to Industry
How to cite: pEGFP-NDUFS6-mVenus was a gift from Dipayan Chaudhuri (Addgene plasmid # 185806 ; http://n2t.net/addgene:185806 ; RRID:Addgene_185806)
